LOCUS       Exported 3873 bp ds-DNA circular SYN 13-MAY-2021
DEFINITION  Gateway Donor vector containing WNT2 , part of the Target
            Accelerator Plasmid Collection..
ACCESSION   .
VERSION     .
KEYWORDS    pDONR223_WNT2_p.V334M
SOURCE      synthetic DNA construct
  ORGANISM  synthetic DNA construct
REFERENCE   1 (bases 1 to 3873)
  AUTHORS   Kim E, Ilic N, Shrestha Y, Zou L, Kamburov A, Zhu C, Yang X, Lubonja
            R, Tran N, Nguyen C, Lawrence MS, Piccioni F, Bagul M, Doench JG,
            Chouinard CR, Wu X, Hogstrom L, Natoli T, Tamayo P, Horn H, Corsello
            SM, Lage K, Root DE, Subramanian A, Golub TR, Getz G, Boehm JS, Hahn
            WC
  TITLE     Systematic Functional Interrogation of Rare Cancer Variants
            Identifies Oncogenic Alleles.
  JOURNAL   Cancer Discov. 2016 Jul;6(7):714-26. doi:
            10.1158/2159-8290.CD-16-0160. Epub 2016 May 4.
  PUBMED    27147599
REFERENCE   2 (bases 1 to 3873)
  AUTHORS   .
  TITLE     Direct Submission
  JOURNAL   Exported May 13, 2021 from SnapGene Server 1.1.58
            http://www.snapgene.com
FEATURES             Location/Qualifiers
     source          1..3873
                     /organism="synthetic DNA construct"
                     /mol_type="other DNA"
     primer_bind     43..65
                     /label=M13/pUC Forward
                     /note="In lacZ gene"
     primer_bind     57..74
                     /label=M13 Forward
                     /note="In lacZ gene. Also called M13-F20 or M13 (-21)
                     Forward"
     primer_bind     58..74
                     /label=M13 fwd
                     /note="common sequencing primer, one of multiple similar
                     variants"
     protein_bind    90..189
                     /gene="mutant version of attL"
                     /label=attL1
                     /bound_moiety="LR Clonase(TM)"
                     /note="recombination site for the Gateway(R) LR reaction"
     protein_bind    complement(1273..1372)
                     /gene="mutant version of attL"
                     /label=attL2
                     /bound_moiety="LR Clonase(TM)"
                     /note="recombination site for the Gateway(R) LR reaction"
     primer_bind     complement(1389..1408)
                     /label=T7
                     /note="T7 promoter, forward primer"
     promoter        complement(1390..1408)
                     /label=T7 promoter
                     /note="promoter for bacteriophage T7 RNA polymerase"
     primer_bind     complement(1413..1429)
                     /label=M13 rev
                     /note="common sequencing primer, one of multiple similar
                     variants"
     primer_bind     complement(1413..1429)
                     /label=M13 Reverse
                     /note="In lacZ gene. Also called M13-rev"
     CDS             1860..2651
                     /codon_start=1
                     /gene="aadA"
                     /product="aminoglycoside adenylyltransferase (Murphy,
                     1985)"
                     /label=SmR
                     /note="confers resistance to spectinomycin and
                     streptomycin"
                     /translation="MREAVIAEVSTQLSEVVGVIERHLEPTLLAVHLYGSAVDGGLKPH
                     SDIDLLVTVTVRLDETTRRALINDLLETSASPGESEILRAVEVTIVVHDDIIPWRYPAK
                     RELQFGEWQRNDILAGIFEPATIDIDLAILLTKAREHSVALVGPAAEELFDPVPEQDLF
                     EALNETLTLWNSPPDWAGDERNVVLTLSRIWYSAVTGKIAPKDVAADWAMERLPAQYQP
                     VILEARQAYLGQEEDRLASRADQLEEFVHYVKGEITKVVGK"
     rep_origin      2744..3332
                     /direction=RIGHT
                     /label=ori
                     /note="high-copy-number ColE1/pMB1/pBR322/pUC origin of
                     replication"
     primer_bind     3233..3252
                     /label=pBR322ori-F
                     /note="pBR322 origin, forward primer"
     primer_bind     3486..3503
                     /label=L4440
                     /note="L4440 vector, forward primer"
     terminator      3662..3689
                     /label=rrnB T2 terminator
                     /note="transcription terminator T2 from the E. coli rrnB
                     gene"
     terminator      3781..3867
                     /gene="Escherichia coli rrnB"
                     /label=rrnB T1 terminator
                     /note="transcription terminator T1 from the E. coli rrnB
                     gene"
ORIGIN
        1 ggcagttccc tactctcgcg ttaacgctag catggatgtt ttcccagtca cgacgttgta
       61 aaacgacggc cagtcttaag ctcgggcccc aaataatgat tttattttga ctgatagtga
      121 cctgttcgtt gcaacaaatt gatgagcaat gcttttttat aatgccaact ttgtacaaaa
      181 aagttggcat gaacgcccct ctcggtggaa tctggctctg gctccctctg ctcttgacct
      241 ggctcacccc agaggtcaac tcttcatggt ggtacatgag agctacaggt ggctcctcca
      301 gggtgatgtg cgataatgtg ccaggcctgg tgagcagcca gcggcagctg tgtcaccgac
      361 atccagatgt gatgcgtgcc attagccagg gcgtggccga gtggacagca gaatgccagc
      421 accagttccg ccagcaccgc tggaattgca acaccctgga cagggatcac agcctttttg
      481 gcagggtcct actccgaagt agtcgggaat ctgcctttgt ttatgccatc tcctcagctg
      541 gagttgtatt tgccatcacc agggcctgta gccaaggaga agtaaaatcc tgttcctgtg
      601 atccaaagaa gatgggaagc gccaaggaca gcaaaggcat ttttgattgg ggtggctgca
      661 gtgataacat tgactatggg atcaaatttg cccgcgcatt tgtggatgca aaggaaagga
      721 aaggaaagga tgccagagcc ctgatgaatc ttcacaacaa cagagctggc aggaaggctg
      781 taaagcggtt cttgaaacaa gagtgcaagt gccacggggt gagcggctca tgtactctca
      841 ggacatgctg gctggccatg gccgacttca ggaaaacggg cgattatctc tggaggaagt
      901 acaatggggc catccaggtg gtcatgaacc aggatggcac aggtttcact gtggctaacg
      961 agaggtttaa gaagccaacg aaaaatgacc tcgtgtattt tgagaattct ccagactact
     1021 gtatcaggga ccgagaggca ggctccctgg gtacagcagg ccgtgtgtgc aacctgactt
     1081 cccggggcat ggacagctgt gaagtcatgt gctgtgggag aggctacgac acctcccatg
     1141 tcacccggat gaccaagtgt gggtgtaagt tccactggtg ctgcgccatg cgctgtcagg
     1201 actgcctgga agctctggat gtgcacacat gcaaggcccc caagaacgct gactggacaa
     1261 ccgctacatg attgccaact ttcttgtaca aagttggcat tataagaaag cattgcttat
     1321 caatttgttg caacgaacag gtcactatca gtcaaaataa aatcattatt tgccatccag
     1381 ctgatatccc ctatagtgag tcgtattaca tggtcatagc tgtttcctgg cagctctggc
     1441 ccgtgtctca aaatctctga tgttacattg cacaagataa aaatatatca tcatgcctcc
     1501 tctagaccag ccaggacaga aatgcctcga cttcgctgct acccaaggtt gccgggtgac
     1561 gcacaccgtg gaaacggatg aaggcacgaa cccagtggac ataagcctgt tcggttcgta
     1621 agctgtaatg caagtagcgt atgcgctcac gcaactggtc cagaaccttg accgaacgca
     1681 gcggtggtaa cggcgcagtg gcggttttca tggcttgtta tgactgtttt tttggggtac
     1741 agtctatgcc tcgggcatcc aagcagcaag cgcgttacgc cgtgggtcga tgtttgatgt
     1801 tatggagcag caacgatgtt acgcagcagg gcagtcgccc taaaacaaag ttaaacatta
     1861 tgagggaagc ggtgatcgcc gaagtatcga ctcaactatc agaggtagtt ggcgtcatcg
     1921 agcgccatct cgaaccgacg ttgctggccg tacatttgta cggctccgca gtggatggcg
     1981 gcctgaagcc acacagtgat attgatttgc tggttacggt gaccgtaagg cttgatgaaa
     2041 caacgcggcg agctttgatc aacgaccttt tggaaacttc ggcttcccct ggagagagcg
     2101 agattctccg cgctgtagaa gtcaccattg ttgtgcacga cgacatcatt ccgtggcgtt
     2161 atccagctaa gcgcgaactg caatttggag aatggcagcg caatgacatt cttgcaggta
     2221 tcttcgagcc agccacgatc gacattgatc tggctatctt gctgacaaaa gcaagagaac
     2281 atagcgttgc cttggtaggt ccagcggcgg aggaactctt tgatccggtt cctgaacagg
     2341 atctatttga ggcgctaaat gaaaccttaa cgctatggaa ctcgccgccc gactgggctg
     2401 gcgatgagcg aaatgtagtg cttacgttgt cccgcatttg gtacagcgca gtaaccggca
     2461 aaatcgcgcc gaaggatgtc gctgccgact gggcaatgga gcgcctgccg gcccagtatc
     2521 agcccgtcat acttgaagct agacaggctt atcttggaca agaagaagat cgcttggcct
     2581 cgcgcgcaga tcagttggaa gaatttgtcc actacgtgaa aggcgagatc accaaggtag
     2641 tcggcaaata accctcgagc cacccatgac caaaatccct taacgtgagt tacgcgtcgt
     2701 tccactgagc gtcagacccc gtagaaaaga tcaaaggatc ttcttgagat cctttttttc
     2761 tgcgcgtaat ctgctgcttg caaacaaaaa aaccaccgct accagcggtg gtttgtttgc
     2821 cggatcaaga gctaccaact ctttttccga aggtaactgg cttcagcaga gcgcagatac
     2881 caaatactgt tcttctagtg tagccgtagt taggccacca cttcaagaac tctgtagcac
     2941 cgcctacata cctcgctctg ctaatcctgt taccagtggc tgctgccagt ggcgataagt
     3001 cgtgtcttac cgggttggac tcaagacgat agttaccgga taaggcgcag cggtcgggct
     3061 gaacgggggg ttcgtgcaca cagcccagct tggagcgaac gacctacacc gaactgagat
     3121 acctacagcg tgagctatga gaaagcgcca cgcttcccga agggagaaag gcggacaggt
     3181 atccggtaag cggcagggtc ggaacaggag agcgcacgag ggagcttcca gggggaaacg
     3241 cctggtatct ttatagtcct gtcgggtttc gccacctctg acttgagcgt cgatttttgt
     3301 gatgctcgtc aggggggcgg agcctatgga aaaacgccag caacgcggcc tttttacggt
     3361 tcctggcctt ttgctggcct tttgctcaca tgttctttcc tgcgttatcc cctgattctg
     3421 tggataaccg tattaccgcc tttgagtgag ctgataccgc tcgccgcagc cgaacgaccg
     3481 agcgcagcga gtcagtgagc gaggaagcgg aagagcgccc aatacgcaaa ccgcctctcc
     3541 ccgcgcgttg gccgattcat taatgcagct ggcacgacag gtttcccgac tggaaagcgg
     3601 gcagtgagcg caacgcaatt aatacgcgta ccgctagcca ggaagagttt gtagaaacgc
     3661 aaaaaggcca tccgtcagga tggccttctg cttagtttga tgcctggcag tttatggcgg
     3721 gcgtcctgcc cgccaccctc cgggccgttg cttcacaacg ttcaaatccg ctcccggcgg
     3781 atttgtccta ctcaggagag cgttcaccga caaacaacag ataaaacgaa aggcccagtc
     3841 ttccgactga gcctttcgtt ttatttgatg cct
//
