[The description below was written by a language model from this plasmid's Addgene catalogue record and the feature table of its GenBank file.]
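Description:
pDONR223_WNT2_p.V334M is a Gateway entry clone built on the Invitrogen pDONR223 backbone and carrying the human WNT2 open reading frame with a single amino-acid substitution, V334M. The 3,873 bp circular plasmid is maintained in E. coli through a high-copy ColE1/pUC-type origin and is selected with spectinomycin by the aadA (SmR) aminoglycoside adenylyltransferase gene, which also confers streptomycin resistance. Tandem rrnB T1 and T2 terminators lie upstream of the cloning region, where they shield the insert from read-through transcription originating in the backbone.

The feature table does not annotate the WNT2 coding sequence itself. It occupies the interval between the attL1 and attL2 sites, which are the recombination targets for the LR Clonase reaction. The record lists no promoter for the insert. The only promoter annotated nearby is a T7 promoter just outside attL2, reading back toward the insert, so the plasmid is a shuttle and storage form rather than an expression construct. The clone is in the "closed" configuration, with a stop codon immediately after the insert. After LR transfer into a destination vector the protein would therefore be made with its native C-terminus and could not be fused to a C-terminal tag. M13 forward and reverse primer sites flank the att cassette for sequence verification.

The plasmid belongs to the Target Accelerator Plasmid Collection, a set of wild-type and mutant ORF clones assembled for systematic functional testing of rare cancer-associated variants. Its intended use is to move the WNT2 V334M allele into expression vectors of choice for such assays.
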