Addgene plasmid #81377: pDONR223_WNT2_p.V334M
Purpose: Gateway Donor vector containing WNT2 , part of the Target Accelerator Plasmid Collection.
Depositing lab: Jesse Boehm & William Hahn & David Root. Depositing organization: Broad Institute. Publication: Systematic Functional Interrogation of Rare Cancer Variants Identifies Oncogenic Alleles. Kim E, Ilic N, Shrestha Y, Zou L, Kamburov A, Zhu C, Yang X, Lubonja R, Tran N, Nguyen C, Lawrence MS, Piccioni F, Bagul M, Doench JG, Chouinard CR, Wu X, Hogstrom L, Natoli T, Tamayo P, Horn H, Corsello SM, Lage K, Root DE, Subramanian A, Golub TR, Getz G, Boehm JS, Hahn WC. Cancer Discov. 2016 Jul;6(7):714-26. doi: 10.1158/2159-8290.CD-16-0160. Epub 2016 May 4. PubMed 27147599.
Backbone
  Vector backbone: pDONR223
  Backbone manufacturer: Invitrogen
  Backbone size w/o insert (bp): 2790
  Vector type: Gateway Entry vector
Growth in bacteria
  Bacterial resistance: Spectinomycin, 50 μg/mL
  Growth temperature: 37°C
  Growth strain: DH5alpha
  Copy number: High Copy
Gene/Insert
  Gene/Insert name: WNT2
  Species: H. sapiens (human)
  Mutation: V334M
  GenBank ID: NM_003391.2
  Entrez Gene: WNT2 (a.k.a. INT1L1, IRP)
  Promoter: None
  Cloning method: Gateway Cloning
  Sequencing primers: 5′ M13pUC-fwd; 3′ M13-Rev
Terms and licenses: Academic/Nonprofit Terms; Industry Terms: Not Available to Industry
Depositor comments: Closed state: stop codon immediately follows insert
How to cite: pDONR223_WNT2_p.V334M was a gift from Jesse Boehm & William Hahn & David Root (Addgene plasmid # 81377 ; http://n2t.net/addgene:81377 ; RRID:Addgene_81377)
