>Addgene plasmid #81377 | pDONR223_WNT2_p.V334M | depositor partial sequence | sequence record 154696 | Insert sequence
ATGAACGCCCCTCTCGGTGGAATCTGGCTCTGGCTCCCTCTGCTCTTGACCTGGCTCACCCCAGAGGTCA
ACTCTTCATGGTGGTACATGAGAGCTACAGGTGGCTCCTCCAGGGTGATGTGCGATAATGTGCCAGGCCT
GGTGAGCAGCCAGCGGCAGCTGTGTCACCGACATCCAGATGTGATGCGTGCCATTAGCCAGGGCGTGGCC
GAGTGGACAGCAGAATGCCAGCACCAGTTCCGCCAGCACCGCTGGAATTGCAACACCCTGGACAGGGATC
ACAGCCTTTTTGGCAGGGTCCTACTCCGAAGTAGTCGGGAATCTGCCTTTGTTTATGCCATCTCCTCAGC
TGGAGTTGTATTTGCCATCACCAGGGCCTGTAGCCAAGGAGAAGTAAAATCCTGTTCCTGTGATCCAAAG
AAGATGGGAAGCGCCAAGGACAGCAAAGGCATTTTTGATTGGGGTGGCTGCAGTGATAACATTGACTATG
GGATCAAATTTGCCCGCGCATTTGTGGATGCAAAGGAAAGGAAAGGAAAGGATGCCAGAGCCCTGATGAA
TCTTCACAACAACAGAGCTGGCAGGAAGGCTGTAAAGCGGTTCTTGAAACAAGAGTGCAAGTGCCACGGG
GTGAGCGGCTCATGTACTCTCAGGACATGCTGGCTGGCCATGGCCGACTTCAGGAAAACGGGCGATTATC
TCTGGAGGAAGTACAATGGGGCCATCCAGGTGGTCATGAACCAGGATGGCACAGGTTTCACTGTGGCTAA
CGAGAGGTTTAAGAAGCCAACGAAAAATGACCTCGTGTATTTTGAGAATTCTCCAGACTACTGTATCAGG
GACCGAGAGGCAGGCTCCCTGGGTACAGCAGGCCGTGTGTGCAACCTGACTTCCCGGGGCATGGACAGCT
GTGAAGTCATGTGCTGTGGGAGAGGCTACGACACCTCCCATGTCACCCGGATGACCAAGTGTGGGTGTAA
GTTCCACTGGTGCTGCGCCATGCGCTGTCAGGACTGCCTGGAAGCTCTGGATGTGCACACATGCAAGGCC
CCCAAGAACGCTGACTGGACAACCGCTACA
